Addgene plasmid #166487: PLKO.1-Cd155 shRNA1
Purpose: Mouse Cd155 RNAi
Depositing lab: Shuguo Sun. Depositing organization: Huazhong University of Science & Technology. Publication: Interferon-gamma induces tumor resistance to anti-PD-1 immunotherapy by promoting YAP phase separation. Yu M, Peng Z, Qin M, Liu Y, Wang J, Zhang C, Lin J, Dong T, Wang L, Li S, Yang Y, Xu S, Guo W, Zhang X, Shi M, Peng H, Luo X, Zhang H, Zhang L, Li Y, Yang XP, Sun S. Mol Cell. 2021 Feb 13. pii: S1097-2765(21)00010-1. doi: 10.1016/j.molcel.2021.01.010. PubMed 33606996.
Backbone
  Vector backbone: PLKO.1
  Vector type: Lentiviral
Growth in bacteria
  Bacterial resistance: Ampicillin, 100 μg/mL
  Growth temperature: 37°C
  Growth strain: NEB Stable
  Copy number: High Copy
Gene/Insert
  Gene/Insert name: shRNA for mouse Cd155
  gRNA/shRNA sequence: Unspecified
  Species: M. musculus (mouse)
  Entrez Gene: Pvr (a.k.a. 3830421F03Rik, CD155, D7Ertd458e, HVED, PVS, Taa1, Tage4, mE4, necl-5)
  Cloning method: Restriction Enzyme; 5′ cloning site Unknown (unknown if destroyed)
Terms and licenses: Academic/Nonprofit Terms; Industry Terms: Not Available to Industry
How to cite: PLKO.1-Cd155 shRNA1 was a gift from Shuguo Sun (Addgene plasmid # 166487 ; http://n2t.net/addgene:166487 ; RRID:Addgene_166487)
