[The description below was written by a language model from this plasmid's Addgene catalogue record and pLannotate feature annotations shown in this document.]
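Description:
PLKO.1-Cd155 shRNA1 is a third-generation-style, self-inactivating HIV-1 lentiviral transfer vector built on the pLKO.1 backbone for RNA interference against mouse Cd155 (official gene symbol Pvr, also known as necl-5 or Tage4). It is maintained in E. coli as a high-copy plasmid through a ColE1/pUC-type origin with β-lactamase (AmpR) providing ampicillin selection. The backbone also carries an f1 origin, an SV40 origin and poly(A) signal, and remnants of lac, T7 and T3 cloning-vector elements that have no role in the payload.

The viral genome is transcribed in packaging cells from an RSV enhancer/promoter fused to a truncated 5' LTR, which makes expression independent of Tat. Downstream lie the Ψ packaging signal with a partial gag region, the Rev response element for Rev-dependent nuclear export of the full-length RNA, and a cPPT/CTS element that aids nuclear import and transduction. The 3' LTR has a ΔU3 deletion, so the integrated provirus lacks LTR promoter activity. Within this frame, a human U6 RNA polymerase III promoter drives the short hairpin, which sits in the unannotated gap between U6 and the cPPT. The record does not state the hairpin sequence or the cloning sites used. A separate human PGK promoter expresses puromycin N-acetyltransferase, which allows selection of transduced mammalian cells.

The construct is intended for producing lentivirus, with packaging and envelope functions supplied in trans, to generate stable Cd155 knockdown in mouse cells. The "shRNA1" name suggests it is one of several hairpins against the same target. The associated publication concerns tumour resistance to anti-PD-1 immunotherapy.
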