Features (pLannotate 1.2.2; 25 found; start..end, strand, type, name):
    529..1128    +  CDS            PuroR: puromycin N-acetyltransferase; pac from Streptomyces alboniger; confers resistance to puromycin
   1171..1254    +  CDS            nef (fragment): NEF_HV1Z2 - Experimental evidence at protein level: Swiss-Prot protein existence level 1. Extracellular Nef protein targets CD4(+) T-lymphocytes for apoptosis by interacting with CXCR4 surface receptors. From Human immunodeficiency virus type 1 group M subtype D (isolate Z2/CDC-Z34) (HIV-1).
   1256..1489    +  LTR            3' LTR (ΔU3): self-inactivating 3' long terminal repeat (LTR) from HIV-1
   1561..1682    +  polyA_signal   SV40 poly(A) signal: SV40 polyadenylation signal
   1722..1857    +  rep_origin     SV40 ori: SV40 origin of replication
   1878..1896    -  promoter       T7 promoter: promoter for bacteriophage T7 RNA polymerase
   1904..2059    +  CDS            lacZα (fragment): LacZα fragment of β-galactosidase; lacZ fragment
   2064..2492    +  rep_origin     f1 ori (sequence partly withheld): f1 bacteriophage origin of replication; arrow indicates direction of (+) strand synthesis
   2545..2649    +  promoter       AmpR promoter: bla
   2650..3510    +  CDS            AmpR: β-lactamase; bla; confers resistance to ampicillin, carbenicillin, and related antibiotics
   3681..4269    +  rep_origin     ori: high-copy-number ColE1/pMB1/pBR322/pUC origin of replication
   4452..4544    +  CDS            lacI (fragment): lac repressor; lacI; The lac repressor binds to the lac operator to inhibit transcription in E. coli. This inhibition can be relieved by adding lactose or isopropyl-β-D-thiogalactopyranoside (IPTG).
   4557..4578    +  protein_bind   CAP binding site: CAP binding activates transcription in the presence of cAMP. E. coli catabolite activator protein
   4593..4623    +  promoter       lac promoter: promoter for the E. coli lac operon
   4631..4647    +  protein_bind   lac operator: The lac repressor binds to the lac operator to inhibit transcription in E. coli. This inhibition can be relieved by adding lactose or isopropyl-β-D-thiogalactopyranoside (IPTG). lac repressor encoded by lacI
   4692..4710    +  promoter       T3 promoter: promoter for bacteriophage T3 RNA polymerase
   4738..4964    +  promoter       RSV promoter: Rous sarcoma virus enhancer/promoter
   4965..5145    +  LTR            5' LTR (truncated): truncated 5' long terminal repeat (LTR) from HIV-1
   5192..5317    +  misc_feature   HIV-1 Ψ: packaging signal of human immunodeficiency virus type 1
   5301..5664    +  CDS            HIV-1 gag (fragment): gag protein from human immunodeficiency virus 1; gag
   5810..6043    +  misc_feature   RRE: The Rev response element (RRE) of HIV-1 allows for Rev-dependent mRNA export from the nucleus to the cytoplasm.
   6420..6520    +  CDS            Rev (fragment): human immunodeficiency virus 1 (HIV-1) Rev protein; rev; enhances nuclear export of unspliced and incompletely spliced viral mRNAs
   6570..6810    +  promoter       U6 promoter: RNA polymerase III promoter for human U6 snRNA
   6915..7032    +  misc_feature   cPPT/CTS: central polypurine tract and central termination sequence of HIV-1
   7081..507     +  promoter       hPGK promoter (across the origin): human phosphoglycerate kinase 1 promoter
>Addgene plasmid #166487 | PLKO.1-Cd155 shRNA1 | addgene full sequence | sequence record 329689 | Addgene NGS Result
TTGGGGTTGCGCCTTTTCCAAGGCAGCCCTGGGTTTGCGCAGGGACGCGGCTGCTCTGGGCGTGGTTCCG
GGAAACGCAGCGGCGCCGACCCTGGGTCTCGCACATTCTTCACGTCCGTTCGCAGCGTCACCCGGATCTT
CGCCGCTACCCTTGTGGGCCCCCCGGCGACGCTTCCTGCTCCGCCCCTAAGTCGGGAAGGTTCCTTGCGG
TTCGCGGCGTGCCGGACGTGACAAACGGAAGCCGCACGTCTCACTAGTACCCTCGCAGACGGACAGCGCC
AGGGAGCAATGGCAGCGCGCCGACCGCGATGGGCTGTGGCCAATAGCGGCTGCTCAGCAGGGCGCGCCGA
GAGCAGCGGCCGGGAAGGGGCGGTGCGGGAGGCGGGGTGTGGGGCGGTAGTGTGGGCCCTGTTCCTGCCC
GCGCGGTGTTCCGCATTCTGCAAGCCTCCGGAGCGCACGTCGGCAGTCGGCTCCCTCGTTGACCGAATCA
CCGACCTCTCTCCCCAGGGGGATCCACCGGAGCTTACCATGACCGAGTACAAGCCCACGGTGCGCCTCGC
CACCCGCGACGACGTCCCCAGGGCCGTACGCACCCTCGCCGCCGCGTTCGCCGACTACCCCGCCACGCGC
CACACCGTCGATCCGGACCGCCACATCGAGCGGGTCACCGAGCTGCAAGAACTCTTCCTCACGCGCGTCG
GGCTCGACATCGGCAAGGTGTGGGTCGCGGACGACGGCGCCGCGGTGGCGGTCTGGACCACGCCGGAGAG
CGTCGAAGCGGGGGCGGTGTTCGCCGAGATCGGCCCGCGCATGGCCGAGTTGAGCGGTTCCCGGCTGGCC
GCGCAGCAACAGATGGAAGGCCTCCTGGCGCCGCACCGGCCCAAGGAGCCCGCGTGGTTCCTGGCCACCG
TCGGCGTCTCGCCCGACCACCAGGGCAAGGGTCTGGGCAGCGCCGTCGTGCTCCCCGGAGTGGAGGCGGC
CGAGCGCGCCGGGGTGCCCGCCTTCCTGGAGACCTCCGCGCCCCGCAACCTCCCCTTCTACGAGCGGCTC
GGCTTCACCGTCACCGCCGACGTCGAGGTGCCCGAAGGACCGCGCACCTGGTGCATGACCCGCAAGCCCG
GTGCCTGACGCCCGCCCCACGACCCGCAGCGCCCGACCGAAAGGAGCGCACGACCCCATGCATCGGTACC
TTTAAGACCAATGACTTACAAGGCAGCTGTAGATCTTAGCCACTTTTTAAAAGAAAAGGGGGGACTGGAA
GGGCTAATTCACTCCCAACGAAGACAAGATCTGCTTTTTGCTTGTACTGGGTCTCTCTGGTTAGACCAGA
TCTGAGCCTGGGAGCTCTCTGGCTAACTAGGGAACCCACTGCTTAAGCCTCAATAAAGCTTGCCTTGAGT
GCTTCAAGTAGTGTGTGCCCGTCTGTTGTGTGACTCTGGTAACTAGAGATCCCTCAGACCCTTTTAGTCA
GTGTGGAAAATCTCTAGCAGTAGTAGTTCATGTCATCTTATTATTCAGTATTTATAACTTGCAAAGAAAT
GAATATCAGAGAGTGAGAGGAACTTGTTTATTGCAGCTTATAATGGTTACAAATAAAGCAATAGCATCAC
AAATTTCACAAATAAAGCATTTTTTTCACTGCATTCTAGTTGTGGTTTGTCCAAACTCATCAATGTATCT
TATCATGTCTGGCTCTAGCTATCCCGCCCCTAACTCCGCCCATCCCGCCCCTAACTCCGCCCAGTTCCGC
CCATTCTCCGCCCCATGGCTGACTAATTTTTTTTATTTATGCAGAGGCCGAGGCCGCCTCGGCCTCTGAG
CTATTCCAGAAGTAGTGAGGAGGCTTTTTTGGAGGCCTAGGGACGTACCCAATTCGCCCTATAGTGAGTC
GTATTACGCGCGCTCACTGGCCGTCGTTTTACAACGTCGTGACTGGGAAAACCCTGGCGTTACCCAACTT
AATCGCCTTGCAGCACATCCCCCTTTCGCCAGCTGGCGTAATAGCGAAGAGGCCCGCACCGATCGCCCTT
CCCAACAGTTGCGCAGCCTGAATGGCGAATGGG
[124 nt withheld, positions 2064-2187]
C
[91 nt withheld, positions 2189-2279]
A
[49 nt withheld, positions 2281-2329]
CCTTTGACGTTGGAGTCCACGTTCTTT
[37 nt withheld, positions 2357-2393]
ACCCTATCTCGGTCTATTCTTTTGATTTATAAGGGATTTTGCCGATTTCGGCCTATTGGTTAAAAAATGA
GCTGATTTAACAAAAATTTAACGCGAATTTTAACAAAATATTAACGCTTACAATTTAGGTGGCACTTTTC
GGGGAAATGTGCGCGGAACCCCTATTTGTTTATTTTTCTAAATACATTCAAATATGTATCCGCTCATGAG
ACAATAACCCTGATAAATGCTTCAATAATATTGAAAAAGGAAGAGTATGAGTATTCAACATTTCCGTGTC
GCCCTTATTCCCTTTTTTGCGGCATTTTGCCTTCCTGTTTTTGCTCACCCAGAAACGCTGGTGAAAGTAA
AAGATGCTGAAGATCAGTTGGGTGCACGAGTGGGTTACATCGAACTGGATCTCAACAGCGGTAAGATCCT
TGAGAGTTTTCGCCCCGAAGAACGTTTTCCAATGATGAGCACTTTTAAAGTTCTGCTATGTGGCGCGGTA
TTATCCCGTATTGACGCCGGGCAAGAGCAACTCGGTCGCCGCATACACTATTCTCAGAATGACTTGGTTG
AGTACTCACCAGTCACAGAAAAGCATCTTACGGATGGCATGACAGTAAGAGAATTATGCAGTGCTGCCAT
AACCATGAGTGATAACACTGCGGCCAACTTACTTCTGACAACGATCGGAGGACCGAAGGAGCTAACCGCT
TTTTTGCACAACATGGGGGATCATGTAACTCGCCTTGATCGTTGGGAACCGGAGCTGAATGAAGCCATAC
CAAACGACGAGCGTGACACCACGATGCCTGTAGCAATGGCAACAACGTTGCGCAAACTATTAACTGGCGA
ACTACTTACTCTAGCTTCCCGGCAACAATTAATAGACTGGATGGAGGCGGATAAAGTTGCAGGACCACTT
CTGCGCTCGGCCCTTCCGGCTGGCTGGTTTATTGCTGATAAATCTGGAGCCGGTGAGCGTGGGTCTCGCG
GTATCATTGCAGCACTGGGGCCAGATGGTAAGCCCTCCCGTATCGTAGTTATCTACACGACGGGGAGTCA
GGCAACTATGGATGAACGAAATAGACAGATCGCTGAGATAGGTGCCTCACTGATTAAGCATTGGTAACTG
TCAGACCAAGTTTACTCATATATACTTTAGATTGATTTAAAACTTCATTTTTAATTTAAAAGGATCTAGG
TGAAGATCCTTTTTGATAATCTCATGACCAAAATCCCTTAACGTGAGTTTTCGTTCCACTGAGCGTCAGA
CCCCGTAGAAAAGATCAAAGGATCTTCTTGAGATCCTTTTTTTCTGCGCGTAATCTGCTGCTTGCAAACA
AAAAAACCACCGCTACCAGCGGTGGTTTGTTTGCCGGATCAAGAGCTACCAACTCTTTTTCCGAAGGTAA
CTGGCTTCAGCAGAGCGCAGATACCAAATACTGTTCTTCTAGTGTAGCCGTAGTTAGGCCACCACTTCAA
GAACTCTGTAGCACCGCCTACATACCTCGCTCTGCTAATCCTGTTACCAGTGGCTGCTGCCAGTGGCGAT
AAGTCGTGTCTTACCGGGTTGGACTCAAGACGATAGTTACCGGATAAGGCGCAGCGGTCGGGCTGAACGG
GGGGTTCGTGCACACAGCCCAGCTTGGAGCGAACGACCTACACCGAACTGAGATACCTACAGCGTGAGCT
ATGAGAAAGCGCCACGCTTCCCGAAGGGAGAAAGGCGGACAGGTATCCGGTAAGCGGCAGGGTCGGAACA
GGAGAGCGCACGAGGGAGCTTCCAGGGGGAAACGCCTGGTATCTTTATAGTCCTGTCGGGTTTCGCCACC
TCTGACTTGAGCGTCGATTTTTGTGATGCTCGTCAGGGGGGCGGAGCCTATGGAAAAACGCCAGCAACGC
GGCCTTTTTACGGTTCCTGGCCTTTTGCTGGCCTTTTGCTCACATGTTCTTTCCTGCGTTATCCCCTGAT
TCTGTGGATAACCGTATTACCGCCTTTGAGTGAGCTGATACCGCTCGCCGCAGCCGAACGACCGAGCGCA
GCGAGTCAGTGAGCGAGGAAGCGGAAGAGCGCCCAATACGCAAACCGCCTCTCCCCGCGCGTTGGCCGAT
TCATTAATGCAGCTGGCACGACAGGTTTCCCGACTGGAAAGCGGGCAGTGAGCGCAACGCAATTAATGTG
AGTTAGCTCACTCATTAGGCACCCCAGGCTTTACACTTTATGCTTCCGGCTCGTATGTTGTGTGGAATTG
TGAGCGGATAACAATTTCACACAGGAAACAGCTATGACCATGATTACGCCAAGCGCGCAATTAACCCTCA
CTAAAGGGAACAAAAGCTGGAGCTGCAAGCTTAATGTAGTCTTATGCAATACTCTTGTAGTCTTGCAACA
TGGTAACGATGAGTTAGCAACATGCCTTACAAGGAGAGAAAAAGCACCGTGCATGCCGATTGGTGGAAGT
AAGGTGGTACGATCGTGCCTTATTAGGAAGGCAACAGACGGGTCTGACATGGATTGGACGAACCACTGAA
TTGCCGCATTGCAGAGATATTGTATTTAAGTGCCTAGCTCGATACATAAACGGGTCTCTCTGGTTAGACC
AGATCTGAGCCTGGGAGCTCTCTGGCTAACTAGGGAACCCACTGCTTAAGCCTCAATAAAGCTTGCCTTG
AGTGCTTCAAGTAGTGTGTGCCCGTCTGTTGTGTGACTCTGGTAACTAGAGATCCCTCAGACCCTTTTAG
TCAGTGTGGAAAATCTCTAGCAGTGGCGCCCGAACAGGGACTTGAAAGCGAAAGGGAAACCAGAGGAGCT
CTCTCGACGCAGGACTCGGCTTGCTGAAGCGCGCACGGCAAGAGGCGAGGGGCGGCGACTGGTGAGTACG
CCAAAAATTTTGACTAGCGGAGGCTAGAAGGAGAGAGATGGGTGCGAGAGCGTCAGTATTAAGCGGGGGA
GAATTAGATCGCGATGGGAAAAAATTCGGTTAAGGCCAGGGGGAAAGAAAAAATATAAATTAAAACATAT
AGTATGGGCAAGCAGGGAGCTAGAACGATTCGCAGTTAATCCTGGCCTGTTAGAAACATCAGAAGGCTGT
AGACAAATACTGGGACAGCTACAACCATCCCTTCAGACAGGATCAGAAGAACTTAGATCATTATATAATA
CAGTAGCAACCCTCTATTGTGTGCATCAAAGGATAGAGATAAAAGACACCAAGGAAGCTTTAGACAAGAT
AGAGGAAGAGCAAAACAAAAGTAAGACCACCGCACAGCAAGCGGCCGCTGATCTTCAGACCTGGAGGAGG
AGATATGAGGGACAATTGGAGAAGTGAATTATATAAATATAAAGTAGTAAAAATTGAACCATTAGGAGTA
GCACCCACCAAGGCAAAGAGAAGAGTGGTGCAGAGAGAAAAAAGAGCAGTGGGAATAGGAGCTTTGTTCC
TTGGGTTCTTGGGAGCAGCAGGAAGCACTATGGGCGCAGCGTCAATGACGCTGACGGTACAGGCCAGACA
ATTATTGTCTGGTATAGTGCAGCAGCAGAACAATTTGCTGAGGGCTATTGAGGCGCAACAGCATCTGTTG
CAACTCACAGTCTGGGGCATCAAGCAGCTCCAGGCAAGAATCCTGGCTGTGGAAAGATACCTAAAGGATC
AACAGCTCCTGGGGATTTGGGGTTGCTCTGGAAAACTCATTTGCACCACTGCTGTGCCTTGGAATGCTAG
TTGGAGTAATAAATCTCTGGAACAGATTTGGAATCACACGACCTGGATGGAGTGGGACAGAGAAATTAAC
AATTACACAAGCTTAATACACTCCTTAATTGAAGAATCGCAAAACCAGCAAGAAAAGAATGAACAAGAAT
TATTGGAATTAGATAAATGGGCAAGTTTGTGGAATTGGTTTAACATAACAAATTGGCTGTGGTATATAAA
ATTATTCATAATGATAGTAGGAGGCTTGGTAGGTTTAAGAATAGTTTTTGCTGTACTTTCTATAGTGAAT
AGAGTTAGGCAGGGATATTCACCATTATCGTTTCAGACCCACCTCCCAACCCCGAGGGGACCCGACAGGC
CCGAAGGAATAGAAGAAGAAGGTGGAGAGAGAGACAGAGACAGATCCATTCGATTAGTGAACGGATCTCG
ACGGTATCGATCACGAGACTAGCCTCGAGCGGCCGCCCCCTTCACCGAGGGCCTATTTCCCATGATTCCT
TCATATTTGCATATACGATACAAGGCTGTTAGAGAGATAATTGGAATTAATTTGACTGTAAACACAAAGA
TATTAGTACAAAATACGTGACGTAGAAAGTAATAATTTCTTGGGTAGTTTGCAGTTTTAAAATTATGTTT
TAAAATGGACTATCATATGCTTACCGTAACTTGAAAGTATTTCGATTTCTTGGCTTTATATATCTTGTGG
AAAGGACGAAACACCGGCGTCCAGTATTCATCTGTGAACTCGAGTTCACAGATGAATACTGGACGTTTTT
GAATTCTCGACCTCGAGACAAATGGCAGTATTCATCCACAATTTTAAAAGAAAAGGGGGGATTGGGGGGT
ACAGTGCAGGGGAAAGAATAGTAGACATAATAGCAACAGACATACAAACTAAAGAATTACAAAAACAAAT
TACAAAAATTCAAAATTTTCGGGTTTATTACAGGGACAGCAGAGATCCACTTTGGCCGCGGCTCGAGGGG
G
